>Addgene plasmid #242635 | M91 | addgene full sequence | sequence record 486374 | Addgene NGS Result
GGATCCACCATGGGGAAGCCTATCCCAAATCCACTGTTGGGCTTGGACAGTACCGGCAGCGGAAAAAAAA
AAAAATCTGGATCAATGCCGCTTAACGTGTCTTTCACTAACCGAAATTACGATCTTGACTACGATTCCGT
CCAGCCTTATTTCTATTGTGACGAAGAGGAAAACTTTTACCAGCAGCAGCAGCAGAGCGAGCTTCAGCCT
CCAGCCCCCTCCGAAGATATCTGGAAGAAGTTCGAGTTGCTGCCTACCCCCCCCCTTAGTCCTTCTCGAC
GGTCTGGTCTCTGTTCCCCATCCTATGTTGCAGTGACTCCATTTTCACTCCGCGGGGACAATGACGGTGG
AGGTGGCAGCTTCTCAACGGCGGATCAGTTAGAGATGGTCACTGAACTGCTTGGGGGCGATATGGTGAAC
CAGAGTTTCATTTGCGACCCCGACGACGAGACTTTTATCAAAAATATCATTATTCAGGATTGCATGTGGT
CCGGCTTTTCCGCAGCTGCGAAGCTCGTGTCAGAGAAGTTAGCTTCTTACCAGGCCGCACGGAAGGATAG
CGGATCTCCGAACCCGGCTAGGGGTCACTCTGTGTGTTCTACCAGCTCATTGTACCTTCAGGACCTTAGC
GCTGCCGCTAGCGAGTGCATTGACCCTTCCGTGGTGTTTCCATACCCCCTTAACGACTCAAGTTCACCCA
AAAGTTGCGCCTCCCAGGACTCTAGTGCTTTTAGTCCTAGTAGTGACAGTTTACTCTCCTCCACTGAGAG
CTCCCCCCAGGGGTCTCCTGAACCCCTGGTCCTGCATGAGGAGACCCCCCCTACAACTTCTTCAGACAGC
GAAGAAGAACAGGAAGATGAAGAAGAGATCGACGTGGTGTCTGTGGAAAAACGACAAGCCCCTGGGAAAA
GAAGCGAGTCTGGGTCCCCGAGTGCCGGGGGGCATTCCAAACCACCCCATTCACCCCTGGTCCTCAAGCG
GTGCCACGTGTCCACTCATCAACACAATTATGCGGCTCCCCCAAGCACTAGGAAGGATTATCCTGCTGCC
AAACGGGTTAAGCTGGACTCCGTCCGAGTCCTGCGGCAGATTAGCAATAACAGGAAATGCACCTCTCCCA
GAAGCTCCGATACTGAAGAAAACTGACGTACGGCGGCCGCCTCGACTAGGGATAACAGGGTAATTGTTTG
AATGAGGCTTCAGTACTTTACAGAATCGTTGCCTGCACATCTTGGAAACACTTGCTGGGATTACTTCGAC
TTCTTAACCCAACAGAAGGCTCGAGCAACCAGAATTCGAGCAATTATCTTGTTTACTAAAACTGAATACC
TTGCTATCTCTTTGATACATTTTTACAAAGCTGAATTAAAATGGTATAAATTAAATCACTTTTTTCAATT
GACACGTACGCGTGATCTAATTCTACTAGGTCTTGAAAGGAGTGGGAATTGGCTCCGGTGCCCGTCAGTG
GGCAGAGCGCACATCGCCCACAGTCCCCGAGAAGTTGGGGGGAGGGGTCGGCAATTGATCCGGTGCCTAG
AGAAGGTGGCGCGGGGTAAACTGGGAAAGTGATGTCGTGTACTGGCTCCGCCTTTTTCCCGAGGGTGGGG
GAGAACCGTATATAAGTGCAGTAGTCGCCGTGAACGTTCTTTTTCGCAACGGGTTTGCCGCCAGAACACA
GGACCGGTTGTAGAGCGCTGCCACCATGACCGAGTACAAGCCCACGGTGCGCCTCGCCACCCGCGACGAC
GTCCCCAGGGCCGTACGCACCCTCGCCGCCGCGTTCGCCGACTACCCCGCCACGCGCCACACCGTCGATC
CGGACCGCCACATCGAGCGGGTCACCGAGCTGCAAGAACTCTTCCTCACGCGCGTCGGGCTCGACATCGG
CAAGGTGTGGGTCGCGGACGACGGCGCCGCGGTGGCGGTCTGGACCACGCCGGAGAGCGTCGAAGCGGGG
GCGGTGTTCGCCGAGATCGGCCCGCGCATGGCCGAGTTGAGCGGTTCCCGGCTGGCCGCGCAGCAACAGA
TGGAAGGCCTCCTGGCGCCGCACCGGCCCAAGGAGCCCGCGTGGTTCCTGGCCACCGTCGGAGTCTCGCC
CGACCACCAGGGCAAGGGTCTGGGCAGCGCCGTCGTGCTCCCCGGAGTGGAGGCGGCCGAGCGCGCCGGG
GTGCCCGCCTTCCTGGAGACCTCCGCGCCCCGCAACCTCCCCTTCTACGAGCGGCTCGGCTTCACCGTCA
CCGCCGACGTCGAGGTGCCCGAAGGACCGCGCACCTGGTGCATGACCCGCAAGCCCGGTGCCTGAACGCC
GCCATCGATAAGGAGCGCCCCTCTCCCTCCCCCCCCCCTAACGTTACTGGCCGAAGCCGCTTGGAATAAG
GCCGGTGTGCGTTTGTCTATATGTTATTTTCCACCATATTGCCGTCTTTTGGCAATGTGAGGGCCCGGAA
ACCTGGCCCTGTCTTCTTGACGAGCATTCCTAGGGGTCTTTCCCCTCTCGCCAAAGGAATGCAAGGTCTG
TTGAATGTCGTGAAGGAAGCAGTTCCTCTGGAAGCTTCTTGAAGACAAACAACGTCTGTAGCGACCCTTT
GCAGGCAGCGGAACCCCCCACCTGGCGACAGGTGCCTCTGCGGCCAAAAGCCACGTGTATAAGATACACC
TGCAAAGGCGGCACAACCCCAGTGCCACGTTGTGAGTTGGATAGTTGTGGAAAGAGTCAAATGGCTCTCC
TCAAGCGTATTCAACAAGGGGCTGAAGGATGCCCAGAAGGTACCCCATTGTATGGGATCTGATCTGGGGC
CTCGGTGCACATGCTTTACATGTGTTTAGTCGAGGTTAAAAAACGTCTAGGCCCCCCGAACCACGGGGAC
GTGGTTTTCCTTTGAAAAACACGATGATAATATGGCCACAACCATGAGCAGACTGGACAAGAGCAAAGTC
ATAAACTCTGCTCTGGAATTACTCAATGGAGTCGGTATCGAAGGCCTGACGACAAGGAAACTCGCTCAAA
AGCTGGGAGTTGAGCAGCCTACCCTGTACTGGCACGTGAAGAACAAGCGGGCCCTGCTCGATGCCCTGCC
AATCGAGATGCTGGACAGGCATCATACCCACTCCTGCCCCCTGGAAGGCGAGTCATGGCAAGACTTTCTG
CGGAACAACGCCAAGTCATACCGCTGTGCTCTCCTCTCACATCGCGACGGGGCTAAAGTGCATCTCGGCA
CCCGCCCAACAGAGAAACAGTACGAAACCCTGGAAAATCAGCTCGCGTTCCTGTGTCAGCAAGGCTTCTC
CCTGGAGAACGCACTGTACGCTCTGTCCGCCGTGGGCCACTTTACACTGGGCTGCGTATTGGAGGAACAG
GAGCATCAAGTAGCAAAAGAGGAAAGAGAGACACCTACCACCGATTCTATGCCCCCACTTCTGAAACAAG
CAATTGAGCTGTTCGACCGGCAGGGAGCCGAACCTGCCTTCCTTTTCGGCCTGGAACTAATCATATGTGG
CCTGGAGAAACAGCTAAAGTGCGAAAGCGGCGGGCCGACCGACGCCCTTGACGATTTTGACTTAGACATG
CTCCCAGCCGATGCCCTTGACGACTTTGACCTTGATATGCTGCCTGCTGACGCTCTTGACGATTTTGACC
TTGACATGCTCCCCGGGTAAGCTCTAGAGTTAAGTCGACAATCAACCTCTGGATTACAAAATTTGTGAAA
GATTGACTGGTATTCTTAACTATGTTGCTCCTTTTACGCTATGTGGATACGCTGCTTTAATGCCTTTGTA
TCATGCTATTGCTTCCCGTATGGCTTTCATTTTCTCCTCCTTGTATAAATCCTGGTTGCTGTCTCTTTAT
GAGGAGTTGTGGCCCGTTGTCAGGCAACGTGGCGTGGTGTGCACTGTGTTTGCTGACGCAACCCCCACTG
GTTGGGGCATTGCCACCACCTGTCAGCTCCTTTCCGGGACTTTCGCTTTCCCCCTCCCTATTGCCACGGC
GGAACTCATCGCCGCCTGCCTTGCCCGCTGCTGGACAGGGGCTCGGCTGTTGGGCACTGACAATTCCGTG
GTGTTGTCGGGGAAATCATCGTCCTTTCCTTGGCTGCTCGCCTGTGTTGCCACCTGGATTCTGCGCGGGA
CGTCCTTCTGCTACGTCCCTTCGGCCCTCAATCCAGCGGACCTTCCTTCCCGCGGCCTGCTGCCGGCTCT
GCGGCCTCTTCCGCGTCTTCGCCTTCGCCCTCAGACGAGTCGGATCTCCCTTTGGGCCGCCTCCCCGCGT
CGACTTTAAGACCAATGACTTACAAGGCAGCTGTAGATCTTAGCCACTTTTTAAAAGAAAAGGGGGGACT
GGAAGGGCTAATTCACTCCCAACGAAGACAAGATCTGCTTTTTGCTTGTACTGGGTCTCTCTGGTTAGAC
CAGATCTGAGCCTGGGAGCTCTCTGGCTAACTAGGGAACCCACTGCTTAAGCCTCAATAAAGCTTGCCTT
GAGTGCTTCAAGTAGTGTGTGCCCGTCTGTTGTGTGACTCTGGTAACTAGAGATCCCTCAGACCCTTTTA
GTCAGTGTGGAAAATCTCTAGCAGGGCCCGTTTAAACCCGCTGATCAGCCTCGACTGTGCCTTCTAGTTG
CCAGCCATCTGTTGTTTGCCCCTCCCCCGTGCCTTCCTTGACCCTGGAAGGTGCCACTCCCACTGTCCTT
TCCTAATAAAATGAGGAAATTGCATCGCATTGTCTGAGTAGGTGTCATTCTATTCTGGGGGGTGGGGTGG
GGCAGGACAGCAAGGGGGAGGATTGGGAAGACAATAGCAGGCATGCTGGGGATGCGGTGGGCTCTATGGC
TTCTGAGGCGGAAAGAACCAGCCATTAATGAAAAGAACCAGCCATTAATGAATCGGCCAACGCGCGGGGA
GAGGCGGTTTGCGTATTGGGCGCTCTTCCGCTTCCTCGCTCACTGACTCGCTGCGCTCGGTCGTTCGGCT
GCGGCGAGCGGTATCAGCTCACTCAAAGGCGGTAATACGGTTATCCACAGAATCAGGGGATAACGCAGGA
AAGAACATGTGAGCAAAAGGCCAGCAAAAGGCCAGGAACCGTAAAAAGGCCGCGTTGCTGGCGTTTTTCC
ATAGGCTCCGCCCCCCTGACGAGCATCACAAAAATCGACGCTCAAGTCAGAGGTGGCGAAACCCGACAGG
ACTATAAAGATACCAGGCGTTTCCCCCTGGAAGCTCCCTCGTGCGCTCTCCTGTTCCGACCCTGCCGCTT
ACCGGATACCTGTCCGCCTTTCTCCCTTCGGGAAGCGTGGCGCTTTCTCATAGCTCACGCTGTAGGTATC
TCAGTTCGGTGTAGGTCGTTCGCTCCAAGCTGGGCTGTGTGCACGAACCCCCCGTTCAGCCCGACCGCTG
CGCCTTATCCGGTAACTATCGTCTTGAGTCCAACCCGGTAAGACACGACTTATCGCCACTGGCAGCAGCC
ACTGGTAACAGGATTAGCAGAGCGAGGTATGTAGGCGGTGCTACAGAGTTCTTGAAGTGGTGGCCTAACT
ACGGCTACACTAGAAGAACAGTATTTGGTATCTGCGCTCTGCTGAAGCCAGTTACCTTCGGAAAAAGAGT
TGGTAGCTCTTGATCCGGCAAACAAACCACCGCTGGTAGCGGTGGTTTTTTTGTTTGCAAGCAGCAGATT
ACGCGCAGAAAAAAAGGATCTCAAGAAGATCCTTTGATCTTTTCTACGGGGTCTGACGCTCAGTGGAACG
AAAACTCACGTTAAGGGATTTTGGTCATGAGATTATCAAAAAGGATCTTCACCTAGATCCTTTTAAATTA
AAAATGAAGTTTTAAATCAATCTAAAGTATATATGAGTAAACTTGGTCTGACAGTTACCAATGCTTAATC
AGTGAGGCACCTATCTCAGCGATCTGTCTATTTCGTTCATCCATAGTTGCCTGACTCCCCGTCGTGTAGA
TAACTACGATACGGGAGGGCTTACCATCTGGCCCCAGTGCTGCAATGATACCGCGAGACCCACGCTCACC
GGCTCCAGATTTATCAGCAATAAACCAGCCAGCCGGAAGGGCCGAGCGCAGAAGTGGTCCTGCAACTTTA
TCCGCCTCCATCCAGTCTATTAATTGTTGCCGGGAAGCTAGAGTAAGTAGTTCGCCAGTTAATAGTTTGC
GCAACGTTGTTGCCATTGCTACAGGCATCGTGGTGTCACGCTCGTCGTTTGGTATGGCTTCATTCAGCTC
CGGTTCCCAACGATCAAGGCGAGTTACATGATCCCCCATGTTGTGCAAAAAAGCGGTTAGCTCCTTCGGT
CCTCCGATCGTTGTCAGAAGTAAGTTGGCCGCAGTGTTATCACTCATGGTTATGGCAGCACTGCATAATT
CTCTTACTGTCATGCCATCCGTAAGATGCTTTTCTGTGACTGGTGAGTACTCAACCAAGTCATTCTGAGA
ATAGTGTATGCGGCGACCGAGTTGCTCTTGCCCGGCGTCAATACGGGATAATACCGCGCCACATAGCAGA
ACTTTAAAAGTGCTCATCATTGGAAAACGTTCTTCGGGGCGAAAACTCTCAAGGATCTTACCGCTGTTGA
GATCCAGTTCGATGTAACCCACTCGTGCACCCAACTGATCTTCAGCATCTTTTACTTTCACCAGCGTTTC
TGGGTGAGCAAAAACAGGAAGGCAAAATGCCGCAAAAAAGGGAATAAGGGCGACACGGAAATGTTGAATA
CTCATACTCTTCCTTTTTCAATATTATTGAAGCATTTATCAGGGTTATTGTCTCATGAGCGGATACATAT
TTGAATGTATTTAGAAAAATAAACAAATAGGGGTTCCGCGCACATTTCCCCGAAAAGTGCCACCTGACGT
CGACGGATCGGGAGATCTCCCGATCCCCTATGGTGCACTCTCAGTACAATCTGCTCTGATGCCGCATAGT
TAAGCCAGTATCTGCTCCCTGCTTGTGTGTTGGAGGTCGCTGAGTAGTGCGCGAGCAAAATTTAAGCTAC
AACAAGGCAAGGCTTGACCGACAATTGCATGAAGAATCTGCTTAGGGTTAGGCGTTTTGCGCTGCTTCGC
GATGTACGGGCCAGATATTGACATTGATTATTGACTAGTTATTAATAGTAATCAATTACGGGGTCATTAG
TTCATAGCCCATATATGGAGTTCCGCGTTACATAACTTACGGTAAATGGCCCGCCTGGCTGACCGCCCAA
CGACCCCCGCCCATTGACGTCAATAATGACGTATGTTCCCATAGTAACGCCAATAGGGACTTTCCATTGA
CGTCAATGGGTGGAGTATTTACGGTAAACTGCCCACTTGGCAGTACATCAAGTGTATCATATGCCAAGTA
CGCCCCCTATTGACGTCAATGACGGTAAATGGCCCGCCTGGCATTATGCCCAGTACATGACCTTATGGGA
CTTTCCTACTTGGCAGTACATCTACGTATTAGTCATCGCTATTACCATGGTGATGCGGTTTTGGCAGTAC
ATCAATGGGCGTGGATAGCGGTTTGACTCACGGGGATTTCCAAGTCTCCACCCCATTGACGTCAATGGGA
GTTTGTTTTGGCACCAAAATCAACGGGACTTTCCAAAATGTCGTAACAACTCCGCCCCATTGACGCAAAT
GGGCGGTAGGCGTGTACGGTGGGAGGTCTATATAAGCAGCGCGTTTTGCCTGTACTGGGTCTCTCTGGTT
AGACCAGATCTGAGCCTGGGAGCTCTCTGGCTAACTAGGGAACCCACTGCTTAAGCCTCAATAAAGCTTG
CCTTGAGTGCTTCAAGTAGTGTGTGCCCGTCTGTTGTGTGACTCTGGTAACTAGAGATCCCTCAGACCCT
TTTAGTCAGTGTGGAAAATCTCTAGCAGTGGCGCCCGAACAGGGACTTGAAAGCGAAAGGGAAACCAGAG
GAGCTCTCTCGACGCAGGACTCGGCTTGCTGAAGCGCGCACGGCAAGAGGCGAGGGGCGGCGACTGGTGA
GTACGCCAAAAATTTTGACTAGCGGAGGCTAGAAGGAGAGAGATGGGTGCGAGAGCGTCAGTATTAAGCG
GGGGAGAATTAGATCGCGATGGGAAAAAATTCGGTTAAGGCCAGGGGGAAAGAAAAAATATAAATTAAAA
CATATAGTATGGGCAAGCAGGGAGCTAGAACGATTCGCAGTTAATCCTGGCCTGTTAGAAACATCAGAAG
GCTGTAGACAAATACTGGGACAGCTACAACCATCCCTTCAGACAGGATCAGAAGAACTTAGATCATTATA
TAATACAGTAGCAACCCTCTATTGTGTGCATCAAAGGATAGAGATAAAAGACACCAAGGAAGCTTTAGAC
AAGATAGAGGAAGAGCAAAACAAAAGTAAGACCACCGCACAGCAAGCGGCCGCTGATCTTCAGACCTGGA
GGAGGAGATATGAGGGACAATTGGAGAAGTGAATTATATAAATATAAAGTAGTAAAAATTGAACCATTAG
GAGTAGCACCCACCAAGGCAAAGAGAAGAGTGGTGCAGAGAGAAAAAAGAGCAGTGGGAATAGGAGCTTT
GTTCCTTGGGTTCTTGGGAGCAGCAGGAAGCACTATGGGCGCAGCGTCAATGACGCTGACGGTACAGGCC
AGACAATTATTGTCTGGTATAGTGCAGCAGCAGAACAATTTGCTGAGGGCTATTGAGGCGCAACAGCATC
TGTTGCAACTCACAGTCTGGGGCATCAAGCAGCTCCAGGCAAGAATCCTGGCTGTGGAAAGATACCTAAA
GGATCAACAGCTCCTGGGGATTTGGGGTTGCTCTGGAAAACTCATTTGCACCACTGCTGTGCCTTGGAAT
GCTAGTTGGAGTAATAAATCTCTGGAACAGATTTGGAATCACACGACCTGGATGGAGTGGGACAGAGAAA
TTAACAATTACACAAGCTTAATACACTCCTTAATTGAAGAATCGCAAAACCAGCAAGAAAAGAATGAACA
AGAATTATTGGAATTAGATAAATGGGCAAGTTTGTGGAATTGGTTTAACATAACAAATTGGCTGTGGTAT
ATAAAATTATTCATAATGATAGTAGGAGGCTTGGTAGGTTTAAGAATAGTTTTTGCTGTACTTTCTATAG
TGAATAGAGTTAGGCAGGGATATTCACCATTATCGTTTCAGACCCACCTCCCAACCCCGAGGGGACCCGA
CAGGCCCGAAGGAATAGAAGAAGAAGGTGGAGAGAGAGACAGAGACAGATCCATTCGATTAGTGAACGGA
TCGGCACTGCGTGCGCCAATTCTGCAGACAAATGGCAGTATTCATCCACAATTTTAAAAGAAAAGGGGGG
ATTGGGGGGTACAGTGCAGGGGAAAGAATAGTAGACATAATAGCAACAGACATACAAACTAAAGAATTAC
AAAAACAAATTACAAAAATTCAAAATTTTCGGGTTTATTACAGGGACAGCAGAGATCCAGTTTGGTTAAT
TAAGGTACCGGGAGGTGGTCCCTGCAGTTACGCCAATGATAACCCCCGCCAGAAAAATCTTAGTAGCCTT
CCCTTTTTGTTTTCCGTGCCCCAACTCGGCGGATTGACTCGGCCCCTTCCGGAAACACCCGAATCAACTT
CTAGTCAAATTATTGTTCACGCCGCAATGACCCACCCCTGGCCCGCGTCTGTGGAACTGACCCCTGGTGT
ACAGGAGAGTTCGCTGCTGAAAGTGGTCCCAAAGGGGTACTAGTTTTTAAGCTCCCAACTCCCCCTCCCC
CAGCGTCTGGAGGATTCCACACCCTCGCACCGCAGGGGCGAGGAAGTGGGCGGAGTCCGGTTTTGGCGCC
AGCCGCTGAGGCTGCCAAGCAGAAAAGCCACCGCTGAGGAGACTCCGGTCACTGTCCTCGCCCCGCCTCC
CCCTTCCCTCCCCTTGGGGACCACCGGGCGCCACGCCGCGAACGGTAAGTGCCGCGGTCGTCGGCGCCTC
CGCCCTCCCCCTAGGGCCCCAATTCCCAGCGGGCGCGGCGCGCGGCCCCGCGCGCAGCTCCCGGCTCCCT
CCCCCTTCGGATGTGGCTTGAGCTGTAGGCGCGGAGGCTAGCCTAGATTCGAGTTTACTCCCTATCAGTG
ATAGAGAACGTATGAAGAGTTTACTCCCTATCAGTGATAGAGAACGTATGCAGACTTTACTCCCTATCAG
TGATAGAGAACGTATAAGGAGTTTACTCCCTATCAGTGATAGAGAACGTATGACCAGTTTACTCCCTATC
AGTGATAGAGAACGTATCTACAGTTTACTCCCTATCAGTGATAGAGAACGTATATCCAGTTTACTCCCTA
TCAGTGATAGAGAACGTATGTCGAGGTAGGCGTGTACGGTGGGCGCCTATAAAAGCAGAGCTCGTTTAGT
GAACCGTCAGATCGCCTGGAGCAATTCCACAACACTTTTGTCTTATACTT
Features (pLannotate 1.2.2; 27 found; start..end, strand, type, name):
     85..1143    +  CDS            MYC (fragment): MYC_HUMAN - Also known as BHLHE39. Experimental evidence at protein level: Swiss-Prot protein existence level 1. Transcription factor that binds DNA in a non-specific manner, yet also specifically recognizes the core sequence 5'-CAC[GA]TG-3'. Activates the transcription of growth-related genes. Binds to the VEGFA promoter, promoting VEGFA production and subsequent sprouting angiogenesis (PubMed:24940000). Regulator of somatic reprogramming, controls self-renewal of embryonic stem cells. Functions with TAF6L to activate target gene expression through RNA polymerase II pause release (By similari
   1298..1392    +  ncRNA          3' miR-30a (fragment): sequence downstream of the 71-nt precursor of the human miR-30a microRNA (Zeng et al., 2002) miRNA
   1426..1444    +  CDS            small t antigen (fragment): SV40 (simian virus 40) small t antigen
   1470..1681    +  promoter       EF-1α core promoter: core promoter for human elongation factor EF-1α
   1706..2305    +  CDS            PuroR (fragment): puromycin N-acetyltransferase; pac from Streptomyces; confers resistance to puromycin
   2328..2900    +  misc_feature   IRES: internal ribosome entry site (IRES) of the encephalomyocarditis virus (EMCV)
   2923..3611    +  CDS            rtTA3 (fragment): reverse tetracycline transactivator 3 activates expression from Tet-responsive promoters in the presence of doxycycline
   3541..3651    +  CDS            VP48: 3 tandem repeats of the minimal activation domain of herpes simplex virus VP16 (Cheng et al., 2013)
   3680..4268    +  misc_feature   WPRE: woodchuck hepatitis virus posttranscriptional regulatory element
   4319..4338    +  misc_feature   cPPT/CTS (fragment): central polypurine tract and central termination sequence of HIV-1
   4340..4573    +  LTR            3' LTR (ΔU3): self-inactivating 3' long terminal repeat (LTR) from HIV-1
   4605..4829    +  polyA_signal   bGH poly(A) signal: bovine growth hormone polyadenylation signal
   4833..4852    +  promoter       SV40 promoter (fragment): SV40 enhancer and early promoter
   4873..4923    -  CDS            lacI (fragment): lac repressor; lacI; The lac repressor binds to the lac operator to inhibit transcription in E. coli. This inhibition can be relieved by adding lactose or isopropyl-β-D-thiogalactopyranoside (IPTG).
   5106..5694    -  rep_origin     ori: high-copy-number ColE1/pMB1/pBR322/pUC origin of replication
   5865..6725    -  CDS            AmpR: β-lactamase; bla; confers resistance to ampicillin, carbenicillin, and related antibiotics
   6726..6830    -  promoter       AmpR promoter: bla
   6889..6941    -  misc_feature   bom (fragment): basis of mobility region from pBR322
   7090..7469    +  enhancer       CMV enhancer: human cytomegalovirus immediate early enhancer
   7470..7669    +  promoter       CMV promoter: human cytomegalovirus (CMV) immediate early promoter
   7687..7867    +  LTR            5' LTR (truncated): truncated 5' long terminal repeat (LTR) from HIV-1
   7914..8039    +  misc_feature   HIV-1 Ψ: packaging signal of human immunodeficiency virus type 1
   8023..8386    +  CDS            HIV-1 gag (fragment): gag protein from human immunodeficiency virus 1; gag
   8532..8765    +  misc_feature   RRE: The Rev response element (RRE) of HIV-1 allows for Rev-dependent mRNA export from the nucleus to the cytoplasm.
   9142..9242    +  CDS            Rev (fragment): human immunodeficiency virus 1 (HIV-1) Rev protein; rev; enhances nuclear export of unspliced and incompletely spliced viral mRNAs
   9292..9409    +  misc_feature   cPPT/CTS: central polypurine tract and central termination sequence of HIV-1
  10061..10410   +  promoter       TRE3GV promoter: 3rd-generation Tet-responsive promoter that can be activated by binding of Tet-On® 3G, optimized for retroviral and lentiviral vectors
