[The description below was written by a language model from this plasmid's Addgene catalogue record and pLannotate feature annotations shown in this document.]
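Description:
M91 is a 10.4 kb plasmid built on the pCF806 backbone. It is catalogued as a mammalian expression vector, but its feature table shows the architecture of a third-generation, self-inactivating HIV-1 lentiviral transfer vector. A CMV enhancer/promoter fused to a truncated 5' LTR drives the viral genomic transcript, followed by the Ψ packaging signal, a gag fragment, the RRE for Rev-dependent nuclear export, and the cPPT/CTS. The unit is closed by a WPRE, a ΔU3 3' LTR and a bGH polyadenylation signal. In bacteria the plasmid is maintained through a high-copy ColE1/pUC-type origin and selected with ampicillin via β-lactamase.

The payload is a synthesized human MYC coding sequence lacking residues 354–439 (MYCdeltaCTD), which removes the C-terminal region. It carries an N-terminal V5 epitope tag, and the insert name also indicates a preceding KKKK element, whose role the record does not explain. The annotated sequence ends in a TRE3GV Tet-responsive promoter, which on the circular map sits directly upstream of the MYC fragment, so expression should be doxycycline-inducible. A 3' miR-30a flanking fragment lies downstream of the insert, probably a remnant of the backbone. A second cassette makes the system all-in-one: an EF-1α core promoter drives puromycin N-acetyltransferase, followed by an EMCV IRES and the rtTA3 reverse transactivator. Transduced cells can therefore be puromycin-selected while supplying the activator needed for the TRE promoter.

The stated purpose is lower-level expression of MYCdeltaCTD, though the record does not say which design feature reduces expression. The associated work concerns MYC function in base excision repair and protection against RAS-induced senescence.
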