Addgene plasmid #242635: M91
Purpose: lower MYCdeltaCTD expression
Depositing lab: Alain Nepveu. Depositing organization: McGill University. Publication: The function of MYC in base excision repair protects against RAS-induced senescence. Faraco CCF, Zhu W, Fortier AM, Ramdzan ZM, Vickridge E, Ong V, Goudreau F, Djerir B, Bellemare J, Gu S, Zhang H, Carroll BL, Krishnan SS, Leduy L, Guarne A, Park M, Marechal A, Nepveu A. Nucleic Acids Res. 2025 Jul 19;53(14):gkaf706. doi: 10.1093/nar/gkaf706. PubMed 40737085.
Backbone
  Vector backbone: pCF806
  Vector type: Mammalian Expression
Growth in bacteria
  Bacterial resistance: Ampicillin, 100 μg/mL
  Growth temperature: 37°C
  Growth strain: NEB Stable
  Copy number: High Copy
Gene/Insert
  Gene/Insert name: KKKK-V5-MYCdeltaCTD
  Species: H. sapiens (human)
  Mutation: delta354-439
  Entrez Gene: MYC (a.k.a. MRTL, MYCC, bHLHe39, c-Myc)
  Tag / fusion protein: V5 (N terminal on insert)
  Cloning method: Gene Synthesis
Terms and licenses: Academic/Nonprofit Terms; Industry Terms: Not Available to Industry
Depositor comments: 5' Cloning Site: BamH1, 3' Cloning Site: SceI
How to cite: M91 was a gift from Alain Nepveu (Addgene plasmid # 242635 ; http://n2t.net/addgene:242635 ; RRID:Addgene_242635)
